LOCUS       Bxb1Donor_G102H_ADRB2_L 7659 bp ds-DNA circular 10-JUL-2019
DEFINITION  .
FEATURES             Location/Qualifiers
     misc_feature    3735..5387
                     /label="luciferase"
                     /ApEinfo_revcolor=#b4abac
                     /ApEinfo_fwdcolor=#b4abac
     misc_feature    complement(3568..3572)
                     /label="CREB half"
                     /ApEinfo_revcolor=#c6c9d1
                     /ApEinfo_fwdcolor=#c6c9d1
     misc_feature    717..1952
                     /label="ADRB2"
                     /ApEinfo_revcolor=#b7e6d7
                     /ApEinfo_fwdcolor=#b7e6d7
     misc_feature    2534..2956
                     /label="Blasticidin"
                     /ApEinfo_revcolor=#b1ff67
                     /ApEinfo_fwdcolor=#b1ff67
     misc_feature    3672..3702
                     /label="minP"
                     /ApEinfo_revcolor=#faac61
                     /ApEinfo_fwdcolor=#faac61
     enhancer        3218..3449
                     /label="core insulator"
                     /ApEinfo_revcolor=#c6c9d1
                     /ApEinfo_fwdcolor=#c6c9d1
     misc_feature    3532..3539
                     /label="CREB full"
                     /ApEinfo_revcolor=#c6c9d1
                     /ApEinfo_fwdcolor=#c6c9d1
     misc_feature    3458..3607
                     /label="CRE Enhancer"
                     /ApEinfo_revcolor=#c7b0e3
                     /ApEinfo_fwdcolor=#c7b0e3
     attB            570..613
                     /label="attB [BxB1]"
                     /ApEinfo_revcolor=#d59687
                     /ApEinfo_fwdcolor=#d59687
     misc_feature    3590..3597
                     /label="CREB full"
                     /ApEinfo_revcolor=#c6c9d1
                     /ApEinfo_fwdcolor=#c6c9d1
     misc_feature    complement(join(7025..7659,1..181))
                     /label="Kan"
                     /ApEinfo_revcolor=#d6b295
                     /ApEinfo_fwdcolor=#d6b295
     misc_binding    1959..2533
                     /label="EMCV IRES"
                     /ApEinfo_revcolor=#f58a5e
                     /ApEinfo_fwdcolor=#f58a5e
     misc_feature    5600..5839
                     /label="SV40_pA"
                     /ApEinfo_revcolor=#75c6a9
                     /ApEinfo_fwdcolor=#75c6a9
     misc_feature    3521..3607
                     /label="CRE segment"
                     /ApEinfo_revcolor=#c6c9d1
                     /ApEinfo_fwdcolor=#c6c9d1
     misc_feature    complement(3505..3509)
                     /label="CREB half"
                     /ApEinfo_revcolor=#c6c9d1
                     /ApEinfo_fwdcolor=#c6c9d1
     misc_feature    3558..3562
                     /label="CREB half"
                     /ApEinfo_revcolor=#c6c9d1
                     /ApEinfo_fwdcolor=#c6c9d1
     misc_feature    633..641
                     /label="Kozak"
                     /ApEinfo_revcolor=#ff9ccd
                     /ApEinfo_fwdcolor=#ff9ccd
     misc_feature    3469..3476
                     /label="CREB full"
                     /ApEinfo_revcolor=#c6c9d1
                     /ApEinfo_fwdcolor=#c6c9d1
     misc_feature    642..710
                     /label="3x FLAG Tag"
                     /ApEinfo_revcolor=#c7b0e3
                     /ApEinfo_fwdcolor=#c7b0e3
     misc_feature    2977..3209
                     /label="BGH poly A terminator"
                     /ApEinfo_revcolor=#f58a5e
                     /ApEinfo_fwdcolor=#f58a5e
     misc_feature    3495..3499
                     /label="CREB half"
                     /ApEinfo_revcolor=#c6c9d1
                     /ApEinfo_fwdcolor=#c6c9d1
ORIGIN
        1 cgctaccttt gccatgtttc agaaacaact ctggcgcatc gggcttccca tacaatcgat
       61 agattgtcgc acctgattgc ccgacattat cgcgagccca tttataccca tataaatcag
      121 catccatgtt ggaatttaat cgcggcctag agcaagacgt ttcccgttga atatggctca
      181 tactcttcct ttttcaatat tattgaagca tttatcaggg ttattgtctc atgagcggat
      241 acatatttga atgtatttag aaaaataaac aaataggggt tccgcgcaca tttccccgaa
      301 aagtgccacc tgacgtctaa gaaaccatta ttatcatgac attaacctat aaaaataggc
      361 gtatcacgag gccctttcgt ctcgcgcgtt tcggtgatga cggtgaaaac ctctgacaca
      421 tgcagctccc ggagacggtc acagcttgtc tgtaagcgga tgccgggagc agacaagccc
      481 gtcagggcgc gtcagcgggt gttggcgggt gtcggggctg gcttaactat gcggcatcag
      541 agcagattgt actgagagtg cacaagcttc cggcttgtcg acgacggcgg tctccgtcgt
      601 caggatCATC CGGGGTAGTA ATAAGGGCGA CCGCCGCCAC CATGGACTAC AAAGACCATG
      661 ACGGTGATTA TAAAGATCAT GACATCGATT ACAAGGATGA CGATGATAAA GGATCCGGCC
      721 AGCCTGGCAA TGGCAGCGCC TTTCTGCTGG CCCCTAATGG CTCTCACGCC CCCGATCACG
      781 ACGTGACCCA GGAACGGGAT GAAGTGTGGG TCGTGGGCAT GGGCATCGTG ATGAGCCTGA
      841 TCGTGCTGGC CATCGTGTTC GGCAACGTGC TCGTGATCAC CGCTATCGCC AAGTTCGAGC
      901 GGCTGCAGAC CGTGACCAAC TACTTCATCA CCTCCCTGGC CTGCGCCGAC CTCGTGATGG
      961 GACTGGCTGT GGTGCCTTTT GGAGCCGCCC ACATCCTGAT GAAGATGTGG ACCTTCCACA
     1021 ACTTTTGGTG CGAGTTCTGG ACCAGCATCG ACGTGCTGTG CGTGACCGCC TCCATCGAGA
     1081 CACTGTGTGT GATCGCCGTG GACAGATACT TCGCCATCAC CAGCCCCTTC AAGTACCAGA
     1141 GCCTGCTGAC CAAGAACAAG GCCAGAGTGA TCATTCTGAT GGTGTGGATC GTGTCCGGCC
     1201 TGACCAGCTT CCTGCCCATC CAGATGCACT GGTACAGAGC CACCCACCAG GAAGCCATCA
     1261 ACTGCTACGC CAACGAAACC TGCTGCGACT TCTTCACAAA CCAGGCCTAC GCCATTGCCT
     1321 CCAGCATCGT GTCCTTCTAC GTGCCCCTCG TGATTATGGT GTTCGTGTAC AGCCGGGTGT
     1381 TCCAGGAAGC TAAGCGGCAG CTGCAGAAGA TCGACAAGAG CGAGGGCCGG TTCCACGTGC
     1441 AGAACCTGAG CCAGGTGGAA CAGGACGGCA GAACAGGCCA CGGCCTGCGG AGAAGCAGCA
     1501 AGTTCTGCCT GAAAGAGCAC AAGGCCCTGA AAACCCTGGG CATCATCATG GGCACCTTCA
     1561 CCCTGTGCTG GCTGCCCTTC TTCATCGTGA ACATCGTGCA CGTGATCCAG GACAACCTGA
     1621 TCCGGAAAGT GTACATCCTG CTGAACTGGA TCGGCTACGT GAACAGCGGC TTCAACCCCC
     1681 TGATCTACTG CAGAAGCCCC GACTTCCGGA TCGCCTTCCA GGAACTGCTG TGCCTGAGAA
     1741 GAAGCAGCCT GAAGGCCTAC GGCAACGGCT ACAGCAGCAA CGGCAATACC GGCGAGCAGA
     1801 GCGGCTACCA TGTGGAACAG GAAAAAGAAA ACAAGCTGCT GTGCGAGGAC CTGCCCGGCA
     1861 CCGAGGATTT TGTGGGCCAC CAGGGAACCG TGCCCAGCGA CAACATCGAC AGCCAGGGCA
     1921 GAAACTGCAG CACCAACGAC AGCCTGCTGT GAGCTAGCCC CCTCTCCCTC CCCCCCCCCT
     1981 AACGTTACTG GCCGAAGCCG CTTGGAATAA GGCCGGTGTG CGTTTGTCTA TATGTGATTT
     2041 TCCACCATAT TGCCGTCTTT TGGCAATGTG AGGGCCCGGA AACCTGGCCC TGTCTTCTTG
     2101 ACGAGCATTC CTAGGGGTCT TTCCCCTCTC GCCAAAGGAA TGCAAGGTCT GTTGAATGTC
     2161 GTGAAGGAAG CAGTTCCTCT GGAAGCTTCT TGAAGACAAA CAACGTCTGT AGCGACCCTT
     2221 TGCAGGCAGC GGAACCCCCC ACCTGGCGAC AGGTGCCTCT GCGGCCAAAA GCCACGTGTA
     2281 TAAGATACAC CTGCAAAGGC GGCACAACCC CAGTGCCACG TTGTGAGTTG GATAGTTGTG
     2341 GAAAGAGTCA AATGGCTCTC CTCAAGCGTA TTCAACAAGG GGCTGAAGGA TGCCCAGAAG
     2401 GTACCCCATT GTATGGGATC TGATCTGGGG CCTCGGTGCA CATGCTTTAC ATGTGTTTAG
     2461 TCGAGGTTAA AAAAACGTCT AGGCCCCCCG AACCACGGGG ACGTGGTTTT CCTTTGAAAA
     2521 ACACGATGAT AATATGAAAA CCTTCAACAT CTCTCAGCAG GATCTGGAGC TGGTGGAGGT
     2581 CGCCACTGAG AAGATCACCA TGCTCTATGA GGACAACAAG CACCATGTCG GGGCGGCCAT
     2641 CAGGACCAAG ACTGGGGAGA TCATCTCTGC TGTCCACATT GAAGCCTACA TTGGCAGGGT
     2701 CACTGTCTGT GCTGAAGCCA TTGCCATTGG GTCTGCTGTG AGCAACGGGC AGAAGGACTT
     2761 TGACACCATT GTGGCTGTCA GGCACCCCTA CTCTGATGAG GTGGACAGAT CCATCAGGGT
     2821 GGTCAGCCCC TGTGGCATGT GTAGAGAGCT GATCTCTGAC TATGCTCCTG ACTGCTTTGT
     2881 GCTCATTGAG ATGAATGGCA AGCTGGTCAA AACCACCATT GAGGAACTCA TCCCCCTCAA
     2941 GTACACCAGG AACTAATCTC GTTCGAAAAT CATCGCggcc cgactgtgcc ttctagttgc
     3001 cagccatctg ttgtttgccc ctcccccgtg ccttccttga ccctggaagg tgccactccc
     3061 actgtccttt cctaataaaa tgaggaaatt gcatcgcatt gtctgagtag gtgtcattct
     3121 attctggggg gtggggtggg gcaggacagc aagggggagg attgggaaga caatagcagg
     3181 catgctgggg atgcggtggg ctctatggCA CTTTTATGAG GGACAGCCCC CCCCCAAAGC
     3241 CCCCAGGGAT GTAATTACGT CCCTCCCCCG CTAGGGGGCA GCAGCGAGCC GCCCGGGGCT
     3301 CCGCTCCGGT CCGGCGCTCC CCCCGCATCC CCGAGCCGGC AGCGTGCGGG GACAGCCCGG
     3361 GCACGGGGAA GGTGGCACGG GATCGCTTTC CTCTGAACGC TTCTCGCTGC TCTTTGAGCC
     3421 TGCAGACACC TGGGGGGATA CGGGGAAAAG GACGCGTgca ccagacagtg acgtcagctg
     3481 ccagatccca tggccgtcat actgtgacgt ctttcagaca gcaccagaca gtgacgtcag
     3541 ctgccagatC CCatggccgt catactgtga cgtctttcag acaccccatt gacgtcaatg
     3601 ggagaacGGT ACCTGAGCTC GCTAGCCTCG AGGATATCAA GATCTGGCCT CGGCGGCCAA
     3661 GCTTAGACAC TAGAGGGTAT ATAATGGAAG CTCGACTTCC AGCTTGGCAA TCCGGTACTG
     3721 TTGGTAAAGC CACCATGGAA GATGCCAAAA ACATTAAGAA GGGCCCAGCG CCATTCTACC
     3781 CACTCGAAGA CGGGACCGCC GGCGAGCAGC TGCACAAAGC CATGAAGCGC TACGCCCTGG
     3841 TGCCCGGCAC CATCGCCTTT ACCGACGCAC ATATCGAGGT GGACATTACC TACGCCGAGT
     3901 ACTTCGAGAT GAGCGTTCGG CTGGCAGAAG CTATGAAGCG CTATGGGCTG AATACAAACC
     3961 ATCGGATCGT GGTGTGCAGC GAGAATAGCT TGCAGTTCTT CATGCCCGTG TTGGGTGCCC
     4021 TGTTCATCGG TGTGGCTGTG GCCCCAGCTA ACGACATCTA CAACGAGCGC GAGCTGCTGA
     4081 ACAGCATGGG CATCAGCCAG CCCACCGTCG TATTCGTGAG CAAGAAAGGG CTGCAAAAGA
     4141 TCCTCAACGT GCAAAAGAAG CTACCGATCA TACAAAAGAT CATCATCATG GATAGCAAGA
     4201 CCGACTACCA GGGCTTCCAA AGCATGTACA CCTTCGTGAC TTCCCATTTG CCACCCGGCT
     4261 TCAACGAGTA CGACTTCGTG CCCGAGAGCT TCGACCGGGA CAAAACCATC GCCCTGATCA
     4321 TGAACAGTAG TGGCAGTACC GGATTGCCCA AGGGCGTAGC CCTACCGCAC CGCACCGCTT
     4381 GTGTCCGATT CAGTCATGCC CGCGACCCCA TCTTCGGCAA CCAGATCATC CCCGACACCG
     4441 CTATCCTCAG CGTGGTGCCA TTTCACCACG GCTTCGGCAT GTTCACCACG CTGGGCTACT
     4501 TGATCTGCGG CTTTCGGGTC GTGCTCATGT ACCGCTTCGA GGAGGAGCTA TTCTTGCGCA
     4561 GCTTGCAAGA CTATAAGATT CAATCTGCCC TGCTGGTGCC CACACTATTT AGCTTCTTCG
     4621 CTAAGAGCAC TCTCATCGAC AAGTACGACC TAAGCAACTT GCACGAGATC GCCAGCGGCG
     4681 GGGCGCCGCT CAGCAAGGAG GTAGGTGAGG CCGTGGCCAA ACGCTTCCAC CTACCAGGCA
     4741 TCCGCCAGGG CTACGGCCTG ACAGAAACAA CCAGCGCCAT TCTGATCACC CCCGAAGGGG
     4801 ACGACAAGCC TGGCGCAGTA GGCAAGGTGG TGCCCTTCTT CGAGGCTAAG GTGGTGGACT
     4861 TGGACACCGG TAAGACACTG GGTGTGAACC AGCGCGGCGA GCTGTGCGTC CGTGGCCCCA
     4921 TGATCATGAG CGGCTACGTT AACAACCCCG AGGCTACAAA CGCTCTCATC GACAAGGACG
     4981 GCTGGCTGCA CAGCGGCGAC ATCGCCTACT GGGACGAGGA CGAGCACTTC TTCATCGTGG
     5041 ACCGGCTGAA GAGCCTGATC AAATACAAGG GCTACCAGGT AGCCCCAGCC GAACTGGAGA
     5101 GCATCCTGCT GCAACACCCC AACATCTTCG ACGCCGGGGT CGCCGGCCTG CCCGACGACG
     5161 ATGCCGGCGA GCTGCCCGCC GCAGTCGTCG TGCTGGAACA CGGTAAAACC ATGACCGAGA
     5221 AGGAGATCGT GGACTATGTG GCCAGCCAGG TTACAACCGC CAAGAAGCTG CGCGGTGGTG
     5281 TTGTGTTCGT GGACGAGGTG CCTAAAGGAC TGACCGGCAA GTTGGACGCC CGCAAGATCC
     5341 GCGAGATTCT CATTAAGGCC AAGAAGGGCG GCAAGATCGC CGTGTAATAA TACCGGTGCT
     5401 TCACAAACAC AGCGACGCAT CTGATTAAAG GGGGTACCTT ATGTTCACAA CTGGCGTGaa
     5461 tgtaactgta ttcagcgatg acccacacag gcatagagtg tctgctatta ataactatgc
     5521 tcaaaaattg tgtaccttta gctttttaat ttgtaaaggg gttaataagg aatatttgat
     5581 gtatagtgcc ttgactagaA TCTAGATAAC Tgatcataat cagccatacc acatttgtag
     5641 aggttttact tgctttaaaa aacctcccac acctccccct gaacctgaaa cataaaatga
     5701 atgCAATTGT TGTTGTTAAC TTGTTTATTG CAGCTTATAA TGGTTACAAA TAAAGCAATA
     5761 GCATCACAAA TTTCACAAAT AAAGCATTTT TTTCACTGCA TTCTAGTTGT GGTTTGTCCA
     5821 AACTCATCAA TGTATCTTAg gcgcgccGTT AACgatatcc atggtcatag ctgtttcctg
     5881 tgtgaaattg ttatccgctc acaattccac acaacatacg agccggaagc ataaagtgta
     5941 aagcctgggg tgcctaatga gtgagctaac tcacattaat tgcgttgcgc tcactgcccg
     6001 ctttccagtc gggaaacctg tcgtgccagc tgcattaatg aatcggccaa cgcgcgggga
     6061 gaggcggttt gcgtattggg cgctcttccg cttcctcgct cactgactcg ctgcgctcgg
     6121 tcgttcggct gcggcgagcg gtatcagctc actcaaaggc ggtaatacgg ttatccacag
     6181 aatcagggga taacgcagga aagaacatgt gagcaaaagg ccagcaaaag gccaggaacc
     6241 gtaaaaaggc cgcgttgctg gcgtttttcc ataggctccg cccccctgac gagcatcaca
     6301 aaaatcgacg ctcaagtcag aggtggcgaa acccgacagg actataaaga taccaggcgt
     6361 ttccccctgg aagctccctc gtgcgctctc ctgttccgac cctgccgctt accggatacc
     6421 tgtccgcctt tctcccttcg ggaagcgtgg cgctttctca tagctcacgc tgtaggtatc
     6481 tcagttcggt gtaggtcgtt cgctccaagc tgggctgtgt gcacgaaccc cccgttcagc
     6541 ccgaccgctg cgccttatcc ggtaactatc gtcttgagtc caacccggta agacacgact
     6601 tatcgccact ggcagcagcc actggtaaca ggattagcag agcgaggtat gtaggcggtg
     6661 ctacagagtt cttgaagtgg tggcctaact acggctacac tagaagaaca gtatttggta
     6721 tctgcgctct gctgaagcca gttaccttcg gaaaaagagt tggtagctct tgatccggca
     6781 aacaaaccac cgctggtagc ggtggttttt ttgtttgcaa gcagcagatt acgcgcagaa
     6841 aaaaaggatc tcaagaagat cctttgatct tttctacggg gtctgacgct cagtggaacg
     6901 aaaactcacg ttaagggatt ttggtcatga gattatcaaa aaggatcttc acctagatcc
     6961 ttttaaatta aaaatgaagt tttaaatcaa tctaaagtat atatgagtaa acttggtctg
     7021 acagttagaa aaactcatcg agcatcaaat gaaactgcaa tttattcata tcaggattat
     7081 caataccata tttttgaaaa agccgtttct gtaatgaagg agaaaactca ccgaggcagt
     7141 tccataggat ggcaagatcc tggtatcggt ctgcgattcc gactcgtcca acatcaatac
     7201 aacctattaa tttcccctcg tcaaaaataa ggttatcaag tgagaaatca ccatgagtga
     7261 cgactgaatc cggtgagaat ggcaaaagtt tatgcatttc tttccagact tgttcaacag
     7321 gccagccatt acgctcgtca tcaaaatcac tcgcatcaac caaaccgtta ttcattcgtg
     7381 attgcgcctg agcgagacga aatacgcgat cgctgttaaa aggacaatta caaacaggaa
     7441 tcgaatgcaa ccggcgcagg aacactgcca gcgcatcaac aatattttca cctgaatcag
     7501 gatattcttc taatacctgg aatgctgttt tcccagggat cgcagtggtg agtaaccatg
     7561 catcatcagg agtacggata aaatgcttga tggtcggaag aggcataaat tccgtcagcc
     7621 agtttagtct gaccatctca tctgtaacat cattggcaa
//
