>Addgene plasmid #129794 | Bxb1Donor_G102H_ADRB2_LucReporter | addgene full sequence | sequence record 255134 | Addgene NGS Result
CAGACAAGCCCGTCAGGGCGCGTCAGCGGGTGTTGGCGGGTGTCGGGGCTGGCTTAACTATGCGGCATCA
GAGCAGATTGTACTGAGAGTGCACAAGCTTCCGGCTTGTCGACGACGGCGGTCTCCGTCGTCAGGATCAT
CCGGGGTAGTAATAAGGGCGACCGCCGCCACCATGGACTACAAAGACCATGACGGTGATTATAAAGATCA
TGACATCGATTACAAGGATGACGATGATAAAGGATCCGGCCAGCCTGGCAATGGCAGCGCCTTTCTGCTG
GCCCCTAATGGCTCTCACGCCCCCGATCACGACGTGACCCAGGAACGGGATGAAGTGTGGGTCGTGGGCA
TGGGCATCGTGATGAGCCTGATCGTGCTGGCCATCGTGTTCGGCAACGTGCTCGTGATCACCGCTATCGC
CAAGTTCGAGCGGCTGCAGACCGTGACCAACTACTTCATCACCTCCCTGGCCTGCGCCGACCTCGTGATG
GGACTGGCTGTGGTGCCTTTTGGAGCCGCCCACATCCTGATGAAGATGTGGACCTTCCACAACTTTTGGT
GCGAGTTCTGGACCAGCATCGACGTGCTGTGCGTGACCGCCTCCATCGAGACACTGTGTGTGATCGCCGT
GGACAGATACTTCGCCATCACCAGCCCCTTCAAGTACCAGAGCCTGCTGACCAAGAACAAGGCCAGAGTG
ATCATTCTGATGGTGTGGATCGTGTCCGGCCTGACCAGCTTCCTGCCCATCCAGATGCACTGGTACAGAG
CCACCCACCAGGAAGCCATCAACTGCTACGCCAACGAAACCTGCTGCGACTTCTTCACAAACCAGGCCTA
CGCCATTGCCTCCAGCATCGTGTCCTTCTACGTGCCCCTCGTGATTATGGTGTTCGTGTACAGCCGGGTG
TTCCAGGAAGCTAAGCGGCAGCTGCAGAAGATCGACAAGAGCGAGGGCCGGTTCCACGTGCAGAACCTGA
GCCAGGTGGAACAGGACGGCAGAACAGGCCACGGCCTGCGGAGAAGCAGCAAGTTCTGCCTGAAAGAGCA
CAAGGCCCTGAAAACCCTGGGCATCATCATGGGCACCTTCACCCTGTGCTGGCTGCCCTTCTTCATCGTG
AACATCGTGCACGTGATCCAGGACAACCTGATCCGGAAAGAGGTGTACATCCTGCTGAACTGGATCGGCT
ACGTGAACAGCGGCTTCAACCCCCTGATCTACTGCAGAAGCCCCGACTTCCGGATCGCCTTCCAGGAACT
GCTGTGCCTGAGAAGAAGCAGCCTGAAGGCCTACGGCAACGGCTACAGCAGCAACGGCAATACCGGCGAG
CAGAGCGGCTACCATGTGGAACAGGAAAAAGAAAACAAGCTGCTGTGCGAGGACCTGCCCGGCACCGAGG
ATTTTGTGGGCCACCAGGGAACCGTGCCCAGCGACAACATCGACAGCCAGGGCAGAAACTGCAGCACCAA
CGACAGCCTGCTGTGAGCTAGCCCCCTCTCCCTCCCCCCCCCCTAACGTTACTGGCCGAAGCCGCTTGGA
ATAAGGCCGGTGTGCGTTTGTCTATATGTGATTTTCCACCATATTGCCGTCTTTTGGCAATGTGAGGGCC
CGGAAACCTGGCCCTGTCTTCTTGACGAGCATTCCTAGGGGTCTTTCCCCTCTCGCCAAAGGAATGCAAG
GTCTGTTGAATGTCGTGAAGGAAGCAGTTCCTCTGGAAGCTTCTTGAAGACAAACAACGTCTGTAGCGAC
CCTTTGCAGGCAGCGGAACCCCCCACCTGGCGACAGGTGCCTCTGCGGCCAAAAGCCACGTGTATAAGAT
ACACCTGCAAAGGCGGCACAACCCCAGTGCCACGTTGTGAGTTGGATAGTTGTGGAAAGAGTCAAATGGC
TCTCCTCAAGCGTATTCAACAAGGGGCTGAAGGATGCCCAGAAGGTACCCCATTGTATGGGATCTGATCT
GGGGCCTCGGTGCACATGCTTTACATGTGTTTAGTCGAGGTTAAAAAAACGTCTAGGCCCCCCGAACCAC
GGGGACGTGGTTTTCCTTTGAAAAACACGATGATAATATGAAAACCTTCAACATCTCTCAGCAGGATCTG
GAGCTGGTGGAGGTCGCCACTGAGAAGATCACCATGCTCTATGAGGACAACAAGCACCATGTCGGGGCGG
CCATCAGGACCAAGACTGGGGAGATCATCTCTGCTGTCCACATTGAAGCCTACATTGGCAGGGTCACTGT
CTGTGCTGAAGCCATTGCCATTGGGTCTGCTGTGAGCAACGGGCAGAAGGACTTTGACACCATTGTGGCT
GTCAGGCACCCCTACTCTGATGAGGTGGACAGATCCATCAGGGTGGTCAGCCCCTGTGGCATGTGTAGAG
AGCTGATCTCTGACTATGCTCCTGACTGCTTTGTGCTCATTGAGATGAATGGCAAGCTGGTCAAAACCAC
CATTGAGGAACTCATCCCCCTCAAGTACACCAGGAACTAATCTCGTTCGAAAATCATCGCGGCCCGACTG
TGCCTTCTAGTTGCCAGCCATCTGTTGTTTGCCCCTCCCCCGTGCCTTCCTTGACCCTGGAAGGTGCCAC
TCCCACTGTCCTTTCCTAATAAAATGAGGAAATTGCATCGCATTGTCTGAGTAGGTGTCATTCTATTCTG
GGGGGTGGGGTGGGGCAGGACAGCAAGGGGGAGGATTGGGAAGACAATAGCAGGCATGCTGGGGATGCGG
TGGGCTCTATGGCACTTTTATGAGGGACAGCCCCCCCCCCAAAGCCCCCAGGGATGTAATTACGTCCCTC
CCCCGCTAGGGGGCAGCAGCGAGCCGCCCGGGGCTCCGCTCCGGTCCGGCGCTCCCCCCGCATCCCCGAG
CCGGCAGCGTGCGGGGACAGCCCGGGCACGGGGAAGGTGGCACGGGATCGCTTTCCTCTGAACGCTTCTC
GCTGCTCTTTGAGCCTGCAGACACCTGGGGGGATACGGGGAAAAGGACGCGTGCACCAGACAGTGACGTC
AGCTGCCAGATCCCATGGCCGTCATACTGTGACGTCTTTCAGACAGCACCAGACAGTGACGTCAGCTGCC
AGATCCCATGGCCGTCATACTGTGACGTCTTTCAGACACCCCATTGACGTCAATGGGAGAACGGTACCTG
AGCTCGCTAGCCTCGAGGATATCAAGATCTGGCCTCGGCGGCCAAGCTTAGACACTAGAGGGTATATAAT
GGAAGCTCGACTTCCAGCTTGGCAATCCGGTACTGTTGGTAAAGCCACCATGGAAGATGCCAAAAACATT
AAGAAGGGCCCAGCGCCATTCTACCCACTCGAAGACGGGACCGCCGGCGAGCAGCTGCACAAAGCCATGA
AGCGCTACGCCCTGGTGCCCGGCACCATCGCCTTTACCGACGCACATATCGAGGTGGACATTACCTACGC
CGAGTACTTCGAGATGAGCGTTCGGCTGGCAGAAGCTATGAAGCGCTATGGGCTGAATACAAACCATCGG
ATCGTGGTGTGCAGCGAGAATAGCTTGCAGTTCTTCATGCCCGTGTTGGGTGCCCTGTTCATCGGTGTGG
CTGTGGCCCCAGCTAACGACATCTACAACGAGCGCGAGCTGCTGAACAGCATGGGCATCAGCCAGCCCAC
CGTCGTATTCGTGAGCAAGAAAGGGCTGCAAAAGATCCTCAACGTGCAAAAGAAGCTACCGATCATACAA
AAGATCATCATCATGGATAGCAAGACCGACTACCAGGGCTTCCAAAGCATGTACACCTTCGTGACTTCCC
ATTTGCCACCCGGCTTCAACGAGTACGACTTCGTGCCCGAGAGCTTCGACCGGGACAAAACCATCGCCCT
GATCATGAACAGTAGTGGCAGTACCGGATTGCCCAAGGGCGTAGCCCTACCGCACCGCACCGCTTGTGTC
CGATTCAGTCATGCCCGCGACCCCATCTTCGGCAACCAGATCATCCCCGACACCGCTATCCTCAGCGTGG
TGCCATTTCACCACGGCTTCGGCATGTTCACCACGCTGGGCTACTTGATCTGCGGCTTTCGGGTCGTGCT
CATGTACCGCTTCGAGGAGGAGCTATTCTTGCGCAGCTTGCAAGACTATAAGATTCAATCTGCCCTGCTG
GTGCCCACACTATTTAGCTTCTTCGCTAAGAGCACTCTCATCGACAAGTACGACCTAAGCAACTTGCACG
AGATCGCCAGCGGCGGGGCGCCGCTCAGCAAGGAGGTAGGTGAGGCCGTGGCCAAACGCTTCCACCTACC
AGGCATCCGCCAGGGCTACGGCCTGACAGAAACAACCAGCGCCATTCTGATCACCCCCGAAGGGGACGAC
AAGCCTGGCGCAGTAGGCAAGGTGGTGCCCTTCTTCGAGGCTAAGGTGGTGGACTTGGACACCGGCAAGA
CACTGGGTGTGAACCAGCGCGGCGAGCTGTGCGTCCGTGGCCCCATGATCATGAGCGGCTACGTTAACAA
CCCCGAGGCTACAAACGCTCTCATCGACAAGGACGGCTGGCTGCACAGCGGCGACATCGCCTACTGGGAC
GAGGACGAGCACTTCTTCATCGTGGACCGGCTGAAGAGCCTGATCAAATACAAGGGCTACCAGGTAGCCC
CAGCCGAACTGGAGAGCATCCTGCTGCAACACCCCAACATCTTCGACGCCGGGGTCGCCGGCCTGCCCGA
CGACGATGCCGGCGAGCTGCCCGCCGCAGTCGTCGTGCTGGAACACGGTAAAACCATGACCGAGAAGGAG
ATCGTGGACTATGTGGCCAGCCAGGTTACAACCGCCAAGAAGCTGCGCGGTGGTGTTGTGTTCGTGGACG
AGGTGCCTAAAGGACTGACCGGCAAGTTGGACGCCCGCAAGATCCGCGAGATTCTCATTAAGGCCAAGAA
GGGCGGCAAGATCGCCGTGTAATAATACCGGTCACTCCGCATCGACCCGACGCATCTGATTAAAGGGGGT
ACCTTATGTTCACAACTGGCGTGAATGTAACTGTATTCAGCGATGACCCACACAGGCATAGAGTGTCTGC
TATTAATAACTATGCTCAAAAATTGTGTACCTTTAGCTTTTTAATTTGTAAAGGGGTTAATAAGGAATAT
TTGATGTATAGTGCCTTGACTAGAATCTAGATAACTGATCATAATCAGCCATACCACATTTGTAGAGGTT
TTACTTGCTTTAAAAAACCTCCCACACCTCCCCCTGAACCTGAAACATAAAATGAATGCAATTGTTGTTG
TTAACTTGTTTATTGCAGCTTATAATGGTTACAAATAAAGCAATAGCATCACAAATTTCACAAATAAAGC
ATTTTTTTCACTGCATTCTAGTTGTGGTTTGTCCAAACTCATCAATGTATCTTAGGCGCGCCGTTAACGA
TATCCATGGTCATAGCTGTTTCCTGTGTGAAATTGTTATCCGCTCACAATTCCACACAACATACGAGCCG
GAAGCATAAAGTGTAAAGCCTGGGGTGCCTAATGAGTGAGCTAACTCACATTAATTGCGTTGCGCTCACT
GCCCGCTTTCCAGTCGGGAAACCTGTCGTGCCAGCTGCATTAATGAATCGGCCAACGCGCGGGGAGAGGC
GGTTTGCGTATTGGGCGCTCTTCCGCTTCCTCGCTCACTGACTCGCTGCGCTCGGTCGTTCGGCTGCGGC
GAGCGGTATCAGCTCACTCAAAGGCGGTAATACGGTTATCCACAGAATCAGGGGATAACGCAGGAAAGAA
CATGTGAGCAAAAGGCCAGCAAAAGGCCAGGAACCGTAAAAAGGCCGCGTTGCTGGCGTTTTTCCATAGG
CTCCGCCCCCCTGACGAGCATCACAAAAATCGACGCTCAAGTCAGAGGTGGCGAAACCCGACAGGACTAT
AAAGATACCAGGCGTTTCCCCCTGGAAGCTCCCTCGTGCGCTCTCCTGTTCCGACCCTGCCGCTTACCGG
ATACCTGTCCGCCTTTCTCCCTTCGGGAAGCGTGGCGCTTTCTCATAGCTCACGCTGTAGGTATCTCAGT
TCGGTGTAGGTCGTTCGCTCCAAGCTGGGCTGTGTGCACGAACCCCCCGTTCAGCCCGACCGCTGCGCCT
TATCCGGTAACTATCGTCTTGAGTCCAACCCGGTAAGACACGACTTATCGCCACTGGCAGCAGCCACTGG
TAACAGGATTAGCAGAGCGAGGTATGTAGGCGGTGCTACAGAGTTCTTGAAGTGGTGGCCTAACTACGGC
TACACTAGAAGAACAGTATTTGGTATCTGCGCTCTGCTGAAGCCAGTTACCTTCGGAAAAAGAGTTGGTA
GCTCTTGATCCGGCAAACAAACCACCGCTGGTAGCGGTGGTTTTTTTGTTTGCAAGCAGCAGATTACGCG
CAGAAAAAAAGGATCTCAAGAAGATCCTTTGATCTTTTCTACGGGGTCTGACGCTCAGTGGAACGAAAAC
TCACGTTAAGGGATTTTGGTCATGAGATTATCAAAAAGGATCTTCACCTAGATCCTTTTAAATTAAAAAT
GAAGTTTTAAATCAATCTAAAGTATATATGAGTAAACTTGGTCTGACAGTTAGAAAAACTCATCGAGCAT
CAAATGAAACTGCAATTTATTCATATCAGGATTATCAATACCATATTTTTGAAAAAGCCGTTTCTGTAAT
GAAGGAGAAAACTCACCGAGGCAGTTCCATAGGATGGCAAGATCCTGGTATCGGTCTGCGATTCCGACTC
GTCCAACATCAATACAACCTATTAATTTCCCCTCGTCAAAAATAAGGTTATCAAGTGAGAAATCACCATG
AGTGACGACTGAATCCGGTGAGAATGGCAAAAGTTTATGCATTTCTTTCCAGACTTGTTCAACAGGCCAG
CCATTACGCTCGTCATCAAAATCACTCGCATCAACCAAACCGTTATTCATTCGTGATTGCGCCTGAGCGA
GACGAAATACGCGATCGCTGTTAAAAGGACAATTACAAACAGGAATCGAATGCAACCGGCGCAGGAACAC
TGCCAGCGCATCAACAATATTTTCACCTGAATCAGGATATTCTTCTAATACCTGGAATGCTGTTTTCCCA
GGGATCGCAGTGGTGAGTAACCATGCATCATCAGGAGTACGGATAAAATGCTTGATGGTCGGAAGAGGCA
TAAATTCCGTCAGCCAGTTTAGTCTGACCATCTCATCTGTAACATCATTGGCAACGCTACCTTTGCCATG
TTTCAGAAACAACTCTGGCGCATCGGGCTTCCCATACAATCGATAGATTGTCGCACCTGATTGCCCGACA
TTATCGCGAGCCCATTTATACCCATATAAATCAGCATCCATGTTGGAATTTAATCGCGGCCTAGAGCAAG
ACGTTTCCCGTTGAATATGGCTCATACTCTTCCTTTTTCAATATTATTGAAGCATTTATCAGGGTTATTG
TCTCATGAGCGGATACATATTTGAATGTATTTAGAAAAATAAACAAATAGGGGTTCCGCGCACATTTCCC
CGAAAAGTGCCACCTGACGTCTAAGAAACCATTATTATCATGACATTAACCTATAAAAATAGGCGTATCA
CGAGGCCCTTTCGTCTCGCGCGTTTCGGTGATGACGGTGAAAACCTCTGACACATGCAGCTCCCGGAGAC
GGTCACAGCTTGTCTGTAAGCGGATGCCGGGAG
Features (pLannotate 1.2.2; 20 found; start..end, strand, type, name):
     49..94      +  misc_feature   bom (fragment): basis of mobility region from pBR322
    176..237     +  CDS            3xFLAG (fragment): three tandem FLAG® epitope tags, followed by an enterokinase cleavage site
    248..1483    +  CDS            ADRB2: ADRB2_HUMAN - Also known as ADRB2R, B2AR. Experimental evidence at protein level: Swiss-Prot protein existence level 1. Beta-adrenergic receptors mediate the catecholamine-induced activation of adenylate cyclase through the action of G proteins. The beta-2-adrenergic receptor binds epinephrine with an approximately 30- fold greater affinity than it does norepinephrine. From Homo sapiens (Human).
   1604..2066    +  misc_feature   IRES: internal ribosome entry site (IRES) of the encephalomyocarditis virus (EMCV)
   2068..2487    +  CDS            bsr: BSR_BACCE - Experimental evidence at protein level: Swiss-Prot protein existence level 1. Catalyzes the deamination of the cytosine moiety of the antibiotics blasticidin S, cytomycin and acetylblasticidin S. From Bacillus cereus.
   2518..2742    +  polyA_signal   bGH poly(A) signal: bovine growth hormone polyadenylation signal
   3117..3139    +  promoter       CMV promoter (fragment): human cytomegalovirus (CMV) immediate early promoter
   3206..3237    +  promoter       minP: minimal TATA-box promoter with low basal activity
   3270..4922    +  CDS            luciferase: firefly luciferase synthetic luc2 version of the luciferase gene
   5018..5134    +  CDS            large T antigen (fragment): large T antigen from SV40 (simian virus 40)
   5146..5230    +  CDS            large T antigen (fragment): large T antigen from SV40 (simian virus 40)
   5253..5374    +  polyA_signal   SV40 poly(A) signal: SV40 polyadenylation signal
   5423..5439    -  protein_bind   lac operator: The lac repressor binds to the lac operator to inhibit transcription in E. coli. This inhibition can be relieved by adding lactose or isopropyl-β-D-thiogalactopyranoside (IPTG). lac repressor encoded by lacI
   5447..5477    -  promoter       lac promoter: promoter for the E. coli lac operon
   5492..5513    -  protein_bind   CAP binding site: CAP binding activates transcription in the presence of cAMP. E. coli catabolite activator protein
   5526..5618    -  CDS            lacI (fragment): lac repressor; lacI; The lac repressor binds to the lac operator to inhibit transcription in E. coli. This inhibition can be relieved by adding lactose or isopropyl-β-D-thiogalactopyranoside (IPTG).
   5801..6389    -  rep_origin     ori: high-copy-number ColE1/pMB1/pBR322/pUC origin of replication
   6560..7375    -  CDS            KanR: aminoglycoside phosphotransferase; aph(3')-Ia; confers resistance to kanamycin in bacteria or G418 (Geneticin®) in eukaryotes
   7376..7480    -  promoter       AmpR promoter: bla
   7575..7610    +  CDS            rop (fragment): Rop protein, which maintains plasmids at low copy number; rop
