[The description below was written by a language model from this plasmid's Addgene catalogue record, the feature table of its GenBank file and pLannotate feature annotations shown in this document.]
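Description:
Bxb1Donor_G102H_ADRB2_LucReporter is a roughly 7.7 kb donor plasmid built on a pUC57 backbone and intended for Bxb1 recombinase-mediated integration into mammalian cells. It is maintained in E. coli at high copy through a ColE1/pUC-type origin and selected with kanamycin (aminoglycoside phosphotransferase gene). Remnants of lac regulatory elements and small bom and rop fragments are backbone leftovers.

The payload begins with a Bxb1 attB site, followed directly by a Kozak sequence, an N-terminal 3xFLAG tag and the human beta-2 adrenergic receptor (ADRB2) coding sequence carrying the G102H substitution. No promoter is recorded for this cassette. This is consistent with a promoterless donor design in which expression would depend on recombination of attB into a genomic landing pad that supplies the promoter, although the record does not describe the landing pad. Downstream, an EMCV IRES links the receptor to a blasticidin resistance gene (bsr), and the bicistronic unit ends in a bGH polyadenylation signal, so blasticidin selection should enrich for cells expressing the integrated transcript.

A core insulator separates this unit from a second cassette. In that cassette, a cAMP response element enhancer containing several full and half CREB binding sites sits upstream of a minimal TATA-box promoter driving firefly luciferase (luc2), terminated by an SV40 poly(A) signal. Because ADRB2 signals through G proteins to activate adenylate cyclase, receptor activity is read out as cAMP-dependent luciferase expression from the same integrated locus. The plasmid represents a single variant from a deep mutational scanning study of G protein-coupled receptor structure and function, and allows the G102H mutant to be assayed individually.

The two feature tables describe the same construct with different numbering origins.
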