Addgene plasmid #129794: Bxb1Donor_G102H_ADRB2_LucReporter
Purpose: encodes a donor vector for recombination with the Bxb1 recombinase with variant G102H of the Beta-2 Adrenergic Receptor and a cAMP-responsive luciferase reporter gene
Depositing lab: Sriram Kosuri. Depositing organization: University of California, Los Angeles (UCLA). Publication: Structural and functional characterization of G protein-coupled receptors with deep mutational scanning. Jones EM, Lubock NB, Venkatakrishnan AJ, Wang J, Tseng AM, Paggi JM, Latorraca NR, Cancilla D, Satyadi M, Davis JE, Babu MM, Dror RO, Kosuri S. Elife. 2020 Oct 21;9. pii: 54895. doi: 10.7554/eLife.54895. PubMed 33084570.
Backbone
  Vector backbone: pUC57
  Backbone manufacturer: Genewiz
  Backbone size w/o insert (bp): 6350
  Total vector size (bp): 7660
  Vector type: Mammalian Expression, Synthetic Biology
  Selectable markers: Blasticidin
Growth in bacteria
  Bacterial resistance: Kanamycin, 50 μg/mL
  Growth temperature: 37°C
  Growth strain: DH5alpha
  Copy number: High Copy
Gene/Insert
  Gene/Insert name: ADRB2 (alt name: Beta-2 Adrenergic Receptor)
  Species: H. sapiens (human)
  Insert size (bp): 1314
  Mutation: G102H
  GenBank ID: 154
  Entrez Gene: ADRB2 (a.k.a. ADRB2R, ADRBR, ARB2, B2AR, BAR, BETA2AR)
  Promoter: N/A
  Tag / fusion protein: 3x FLAG (N terminal on insert)
  Cloning method: Gibson Cloning
  Sequencing primers: 5′ ttgtcgacgacggcggtct; 3′ GCACACCGGCCTTATTCC
Terms and licenses: Academic/Nonprofit Terms; Industry Terms: Not Available to Industry
How to cite: Bxb1Donor_G102H_ADRB2_LucReporter was a gift from Sriram Kosuri (Addgene plasmid # 129794 ; http://n2t.net/addgene:129794 ; RRID:Addgene_129794)
